LOCUS       Exported 7762 bp ds-DNA circular SYN 12-MAY-2021
DEFINITION  Double floxed Gi-coupled hM4D DREADD fused with mCherry under the
            control of EF1a promoter .
ACCESSION   .
VERSION     .
KEYWORDS    pAAV-EF1a-DIO-hM4D(Gi)-mCherry
SOURCE      synthetic DNA construct
  ORGANISM  synthetic DNA construct
REFERENCE   1 (bases 1 to 7762)
  AUTHORS   Bryan Roth
  TITLE     Roth lab DREADDs
  JOURNAL   Unpublished
REFERENCE   2 (bases 1 to 7762)
  AUTHORS   .
  TITLE     Direct Submission
  JOURNAL   Exported May 12, 2021 from SnapGene Server 1.1.58
            http://www.snapgene.com
FEATURES             Location/Qualifiers
     source          1..7762
                     /organism="synthetic DNA construct"
                     /mol_type="other DNA"
     regulatory      599..608
                     /regulatory_class="other"
                     /note="vertebrate consensus sequence for strong initiation
                     of translation (Kozak, 1987)"
     CDS             605..1315
                     /codon_start=1
                     /product="monomeric derivative of DsRed fluorescent protein
                     (Shaner et al., 2004)"
                     /label=mCherry
                     /note="mammalian codon-optimized"
                     /translation="MVSKGEEDNMAIIKEFMRFKVHMEGSVNGHEFEIEGEGEGRPYEG
                     TQTAKLKVTKGGPLPFAWDILSPQFMYGSKAYVKHPADIPDYLKLSFPEGFKWERVMNF
                     EDGGVVTVTQDSSLQDGEFIYKVKLRGTNFPSDGPVMQKKTMGWEASSERMYPEDGALK
                     GEIKQRLKLKDGGHYDAEVKTTYKAKKPVQLPGAYNVNIKLDITSHNEDYTIVEQYERA
                     EGRHSTGGMDELYK"
     primer_bind     complement(750..768)
                     /label=mCherry-R
                     /note="mCherry, reverse primer"
     primer_bind     1018..1037
                     /label=mCherry-F
                     /note="mCherry, forward primer"
     protein_bind    complement(1324..1357)
                     /label=loxP
                     /bound_moiety="Cre recombinase"
                     /note="Cre-mediated recombination occurs in the 8-bp core
                     sequence (GCATACAT)."
     protein_bind    complement(1408..1441)
                     /label=lox2272
                     /bound_moiety="Cre recombinase"
                     /note="Cre-mediated recombination occurs in the 8-bp core
                     sequence (GGATACTT). lox2272 sites are compatible with each
                     other, but incompatible with loxP or loxN sites (Lee and
                     Saito, 1988)."
     promoter        complement(1472..2650)
                     /label=EF-1-alpha promoter
                     /note="strong constitutive promoter for human elongation
                     factor EF-1-alpha"
     intron          1481..2419
                     /label=EF-1-alpha intron A
                     /note="intron upstream of the start codon of human
                     EF-1-alpha"
     primer_bind     complement(1504..1524)
                     /label=EF1a-F
                     /note="Human elongation factor-1a promoter, forward primer"
     repeat_region   2751..2880
                     /label=AAV2 ITR (alternate)
                     /note="Functional equivalent of wild-type AAV2 ITR"
     rep_origin      complement(2942..3530)
                     /direction=LEFT
                     /label=ori
                     /note="high-copy-number ColE1/pMB1/pBR322/pUC origin of
                     replication"
     primer_bind     complement(3022..3041)
                     /label=pBR322ori-F
                     /note="pBR322 origin, forward primer"
     CDS             complement(3701..4561)
                     /codon_start=1
                     /gene="bla"
                     /product="beta-lactamase"
                     /label=AmpR
                     /note="confers resistance to ampicillin, carbenicillin, and
                     related antibiotics"
                     /translation="MSIQHFRVALIPFFAAFCLPVFAHPETLVKVKDAEDQLGARVGYI
                     ELDLNSGKILESFRPEERFPMMSTFKVLLCGAVLSRIDAGQEQLGRRIHYSQNDLVEYS
                     PVTEKHLTDGMTVRELCSAAITMSDNTAANLLLTTIGGPKELTAFLHNMGDHVTRLDRW
                     EPELNEAIPNDERDTTMPVAMATTLRKLLTGELLTLASRQQLIDWMEADKVAGPLLRSA
                     LPAGWFIADKSGAGERGSRGIIAALGPDGKPSRIVVIYTTGSQATMDERNRQIAEIGAS
                     LIKHW"
     primer_bind     4324..4343
                     /label=Amp-R
                     /note="Ampicillin resistance gene, reverse primer"
     promoter        complement(4562..4666)
                     /gene="bla"
                     /label=AmpR promoter
     primer_bind     4734..4752
                     /label=pBRforEco
                     /note="pBR322 vectors, upsteam of EcoRI site, forward
                     primer"
     primer_bind     complement(4790..4812)
                     /label=pGEX 3'
                     /note="pGEX vectors, reverse primer"
     primer_bind     4912..4931
                     /label=pRS-marker
                     /note="pRS vectors, use to sequence yeast selectable
                     marker"
     rep_origin      complement(4948..5403)
                     /direction=LEFT
                     /label=f1 ori
                     /note="f1 bacteriophage origin of replication; arrow
                     indicates direction of (+) strand synthesis"
     primer_bind     complement(5085..5106)
                     /label=F1ori-F
                     /note="F1 origin, forward primer"
     primer_bind     5297..5316
                     /label=F1ori-R
                     /note="F1 origin, reverse primer"
     repeat_region   5478..5618
                     /label=AAV2 ITR
                     /note="inverted terminal repeat of adeno-associated virus
                     serotype 2"
     repeat_region   5489..5618
                     /label=AAV2 ITR
     polyA_signal    5658..6134
                     /label=hGH poly(A) signal
                     /note="human growth hormone polyadenylation signal"
     primer_bind     5916..5935
                     /label=hGH-PA-R
                     /note="Human growth hormone terminator, reverse primer"
     misc_feature    6166..6754
                     /label=WPRE
                     /note="woodchuck hepatitis virus posttranscriptional
                     regulatory element"
     CDS             6272..6283
                     /codon_start=1
                     /product="Factor Xa recognition and cleavage site"
                     /label=Factor Xa site
                     /translation="IEGR"
     primer_bind     6681..6701
                     /label=WPRE-R
                     /note="WPRE, reverse primer"
     protein_bind    6779..6812
                     /label=loxP
                     /bound_moiety="Cre recombinase"
                     /note="Cre-mediated recombination occurs in the 8-bp core
                     sequence (GCATACAT)."
     protein_bind    6863..6896
                     /label=lox2272
                     /bound_moiety="Cre recombinase"
                     /note="Cre-mediated recombination occurs in the 8-bp core
                     sequence (GGATACTT). lox2272 sites are compatible with each
                     other, but incompatible with loxP or loxN sites (Lee and
                     Saito, 1988)."
     regulatory      6903..6912
                     /regulatory_class="other"
                     /note="vertebrate consensus sequence for strong initiation
                     of translation (Kozak, 1987)"
ORIGIN
        1 ccccgtggct gataaggaca cttccaatga gtccagctca ggcagtgcca cccagaacac
       61 caaggaacgc ccagccacag agctgtccac cacagaggcc accacgcccg ccatgcccgc
      121 ccctcccctg cagccgcggg ccctcaaccc agcctccaga tggtccaaga tccagattgt
      181 gacgaagcag acaggcaatg agtgtgtgac agccattgag attgtgcctg ccacgccggc
      241 tggcatgcgc cctgcggcca acgtggcccg caagttcgcc agcatcgctc gcaaccaggt
      301 gcgcaagaag cggcagatgg cggcccggga gcgcaaagtg acacgaacga tctttgccat
      361 tctgctggcc ttcatcctca cctggacgcc ctacaacgtc atggtcctgg tgaacacctt
      421 ctgccagagc tgcatccctg acacggtgtg gtccattggc tactggctct gctacgtcaa
      481 cagcaccatc aaccctgcct gctatgctct gtgcaacgcc acctttaaaa agaccttccg
      541 gcacctgctg ctgtgccagt atcggaacat cggcactgcc aggcgggatc caccggtcgc
      601 caccatggtg agcaagggcg aggaggataa catggccatc atcaaggagt tcatgcgctt
      661 caaggtgcac atggagggct ccgtgaacgg ccacgagttc gagatcgagg gcgagggcga
      721 gggccgcccc tacgagggca cccagaccgc caagctgaag gtgaccaagg gtggccccct
      781 gcccttcgcc tgggacatcc tgtcccctca gttcatgtac ggctccaagg cctacgtgaa
      841 gcaccccgcc gacatccccg actacttgaa gctgtccttc cccgagggct tcaagtggga
      901 gcgcgtgatg aacttcgagg acggcggcgt ggtgaccgtg acccaggact cctccctgca
      961 ggacggcgag ttcatctaca aggtgaagct gcgcggcacc aacttcccct ccgacggccc
     1021 cgtaatgcag aagaagacca tgggctggga ggcctcctcc gagcggatgt accccgagga
     1081 cggcgccctg aagggcgaga tcaagcagag gctgaagctg aaggacggcg gccactacga
     1141 cgctgaggtc aagaccacct acaaggccaa gaagcccgtg cagctgcccg gcgcctacaa
     1201 cgtcaacatc aagttggaca tcacctccca caacgaggac tacaccatcg tggaacagta
     1261 cgaacgcgcc gagggccgcc actccaccgg cggcatggac gagctgtaca agtaaggcgc
     1321 gccataactt cgtataatgt atgctatacg aagttattaa gaggtttcat attgctaata
     1381 gcagctacaa tccagctacc attctgcata acttcgtata aagtatccta tacgaagtta
     1441 ttccggagtc gactctagag gatccggtac ctcacgacac ctgaaatgga agaaaaaaac
     1501 tttgaaccac tgtctgaggc ttgagaatga accaagatcc aaactcaaaa agggcaaatt
     1561 ccaaggagaa ttacatcaag tgccaagctg gcctaacttc agtctccacc cactcagtgt
     1621 ggggaaactc catcgcataa aacccctccc cccaacctaa agacgacgta ctccaaaagc
     1681 tcgagaacta atcgaggtgc ctggacggcg cccggtactc cgtggagtca catgaagcga
     1741 cggctgagga cggaaaggcc cttttccttt gtgtgggtga ctcacccgcc cgctctcccg
     1801 agcgccgcgt cctccatttt gagctccctg cagcagggcc gggaagcggc catctttccg
     1861 ctcacgcaac tggtgccgac cgggccagcc ttgccgccca gggcggggcg atacacggcg
     1921 gcgcgaggcc aggcaccaga gcaggccggc cagcttgaga ctacccccgt ccgattctcg
     1981 gtggccgcgc tcgcaggccc cgcctcgccg aacatgtgcg ctgggacgca cgggccccgt
     2041 cgccgcccgc ggccccaaaa accgaaatac cagtgtgcag atcttggccc gcatttacaa
     2101 gactatcttg ccagaaaaaa agcgtcgcag caggtcatca aaaattttaa atggctagag
     2161 acttatcgaa agcagcgaga caggcgcgaa ggtgccacca gattcgcacg cggcggcccc
     2221 agcgcccagg ccaggcctca actcaagcac gaggcgaagg ggctccttaa gcgcaaggcc
     2281 tcgaactctc ccacccactt ccaacccgaa gctcgggatc aagaatcacg tactgcagcc
     2341 aggtggaagt aattcaaggc acgcaagggc cataacccgt aaagaggcca ggcccgcggg
     2401 aaccacacac ggcacttacc tgtgttctgg cggcaaaccc gttgcgaaaa agaacgttca
     2461 cggcgactac tgcacttata tacggttctc ccccaccctc gggaaaaagg cggagccagt
     2521 acacgacatc actttcccag tttaccccgc gccaccttct ctaggcaccg gttcaattgc
     2581 cgacccctcc ccccaacttc tcggggactg tgggcgatgt gcgctctgcc cactgacggg
     2641 caccggagcc aattcccact cctttcaaga cctagaaggt ccattagctg caaagattcc
     2701 tctctgttta aaactttatc catctttgca aagcttacgc gtgcggccgc aggaacccct
     2761 agtgatggag ttggccactc cctctctgcg cgctcgctcg ctcactgagg ccgggcgacc
     2821 aaaggtcgcc cgacgcccgg gcggcctcag tgagcgagcg agcgcgcagc tgcctgcagg
     2881 acatgtgagc aaaaggccag caaaaggcca ggaaccgtaa aaaggccgcg ttgctggcgt
     2941 ttttccatag gctccgcccc cctgacgagc atcacaaaaa tcgacgctca agtcagaggt
     3001 ggcgaaaccc gacaggacta taaagatacc aggcgtttcc ccctggaagc tccctcgtgc
     3061 gctctcctgt tccgaccctg ccgcttaccg gatacctgtc cgcctttctc ccttcgggaa
     3121 gcgtggcgct ttctcatagc tcacgctgta ggtatctcag ttcggtgtag gtcgttcgct
     3181 ccaagctggg ctgtgtgcac gaaccccccg ttcagcccga ccgctgcgcc ttatccggta
     3241 actatcgtct tgagtccaac ccggtaagac acgacttatc gccactggca gcagccactg
     3301 gtaacaggat tagcagagcg aggtatgtag gcggtgctac agagttcttg aagtggtggc
     3361 ctaactacgg ctacactaga agaacagtat ttggtatctg cgctctgctg aagccagtta
     3421 ccttcggaaa aagagttggt agctcttgat ccggcaaaca aaccaccgct ggtagcggtg
     3481 gtttttttgt ttgcaagcag cagattacgc gcagaaaaaa aggatctcaa gaagatcctt
     3541 tgatcttttc tacggggtct gacgctcagt ggaacgaaaa ctcacgttaa gggattttgg
     3601 tcatgagatt atcaaaaagg atcttcacct agatcctttt aaattaaaaa tgaagtttta
     3661 aatcaatcta aagtatatat gagtaaactt ggtctgacag ttaccaatgc ttaatcagtg
     3721 aggcacctat ctcagcgatc tgtctatttc gttcatccat agttgcctga ctccccgtcg
     3781 tgtagataac tacgatacgg gagggcttac catctggccc cagtgctgca atgataccgc
     3841 gagacccacg ctcaccggct ccagatttat cagcaataaa ccagccagcc ggaagggccg
     3901 agcgcagaag tggtcctgca actttatccg cctccatcca gtctattaat tgttgccggg
     3961 aagctagagt aagtagttcg ccagttaata gtttgcgcaa cgttgttgcc attgctacag
     4021 gcatcgtggt gtcacgctcg tcgtttggta tggcttcatt cagctccggt tcccaacgat
     4081 caaggcgagt tacatgatcc cccatgttgt gcaaaaaagc ggttagctcc ttcggtcctc
     4141 cgatcgttgt cagaagtaag ttggccgcag tgttatcact catggttatg gcagcactgc
     4201 ataattctct tactgtcatg ccatccgtaa gatgcttttc tgtgactggt gagtactcaa
     4261 ccaagtcatt ctgagaatag tgtatgcggc gaccgagttg ctcttgcccg gcgtcaatac
     4321 gggataatac cgcgccacat agcagaactt taaaagtgct catcattgga aaacgttctt
     4381 cggggcgaaa actctcaagg atcttaccgc tgttgagatc cagttcgatg taacccactc
     4441 gtgcacccaa ctgatcttca gcatctttta ctttcaccag cgtttctggg tgagcaaaaa
     4501 caggaaggca aaatgccgca aaaaagggaa taagggcgac acggaaatgt tgaatactca
     4561 tactcttcct ttttcaatat tattgaagca tttatcaggg ttattgtctc atgagcggat
     4621 acatatttga atgtatttag aaaaataaac aaataggggt tccgcgcaca tttccccgaa
     4681 aagtgccacc tgacgtctaa gaaaccatta ttatcatgac attaacctat aaaaataggc
     4741 gtatcacgag gccctttcgt ctcgcgcgtt tcggtgatga cggtgaaaac ctctgacaca
     4801 tgcagctccc ggagacggtc acagcttgtc tgtaagcgga tgccgggagc agacaagccc
     4861 gtcagggcgc gtcagcgggt gttggcgggt gtcggggctg gcttaactat gcggcatcag
     4921 agcagattgt actgagagtg caccataaaa ttgtaaacgt taatattttg ttaaaattcg
     4981 cgttaaattt ttgttaaatc agctcatttt ttaaccaata gaccgaaatc ggcaaaatcc
     5041 cttataaatc aaaagaatag cccgagatag agttgagtgt tgttccagtt tggaacaaga
     5101 gtccactatt aaagaacgtg gactccaacg tcaaaggnnn nnnnnnnnnn nnnnnnnnnn
     5161 nnnnnnnnnn nnnnnnnnnn nnnnnnnnnn nnnnnnnnnn nnnnnnnnnn nnnnnnnnnn
     5221 nnnnnnnnnn nnnnnnnnnn nnnnnnnnnn nnnnnnnnnn nnnnnnnnnn nnnnnnnngn
     5281 nnnnnnnnnn nnnnnnnnnn nnnnnnnnnn nnnnnnnnnn nnnnnannnn nnnnnnnnnn
     5341 nnnnnnnnnn nnnnnnnnnn nnnnnnnnnn nnnnnnnnnn nnnnnnnnnn nnnnnnnnnn
     5401 nnnnnnnnnn nnnnnnnnnn ntatgcggtg tgaaataccg cacagatgcg taaggagaaa
     5461 ataccgcatc aggcgcccct gcaggcagct gcgcgctcgc tcgctcactg aggccgcccg
     5521 ggcaaagccc gggcgtcggg cgacctttgg tcgcccggcc tcagtgagcg agcgagcgcg
     5581 cagagaggga gtggccaact ccatcactag gggttcctgc ggccgctcgg tccgcacgtg
     5641 gttacctaca aaatcagaag gacagggaag ggagcagtgg ttcacgcctg taatcccagc
     5701 aatttgggag gccaaggtgg gtagatcacc tgagattagg agttggagac cagcctggcc
     5761 aatatggtga aaccccgtct ctaccaaaaa aacaaaaatt agctgagcct ggtcatgcat
     5821 gcctggaatc ccaacaactc gggaggctga ggcaggagaa tcgcttgaac ccaggaggcg
     5881 gagattgcag tgagccaaga ttgtgccact gcactccagc ttggttccca atagaccccg
     5941 caggccctac aggttgtctt cccaacttgc cccttgctcc ataccacccc cctccacccc
     6001 ataatattat agaaggacac ctagtcagac aaaatgatgc aacttaattt tattaggaca
     6061 aggctggtgg gcactggagt ggcaacttcc agggccagga gaggcactgg ggaggggtca
     6121 cagggatgcc acccgtagat ctctcgagca gcgctcggta tcgatgcggg gaggcggccc
     6181 aaagggagat ccgactcgtc tgagggcgaa ggcgaagacg cggaagaggc cgcagagccg
     6241 gcagcaggcc gcgggaagga aggtccgctg gattgagggc cgaagggacg tagcagaagg
     6301 acgtcccgcg cagaatccag gtggcaacat aggcgagcag ccaaggaaag gacgatgatt
     6361 tccccgacaa caccacggaa ttgtcagtgc ccaacagccg agcccctgtc cagcagcggg
     6421 caaggcaggc ggcgatgagt tccgccgtgg caatagggag ggggaaagcg aaagtcccgg
     6481 aaaggagctg acaggtggtg gcaatgcccc aaccagtggg ggttgcgtca gcaaacacag
     6541 tgcacaccac gccacgttgc ctgacaacgg gccacaactc ctcataaaga gacagcaacc
     6601 aggatttata caaggaggag aaaatgaaag ccatacggga agcaatagca tgatacaaag
     6661 gcattaaagc agcgtatcca catagcgtaa aaggagcaac atagttaaga ataccagtca
     6721 atctttcaca aattttgtaa tccagaggtt gattatcgat aagcttgata tcgaattcat
     6781 aacttcgtat agcatacatt atacgaagtt attctttgca ccattctaaa gaataacagt
     6841 gataatttct gggttaaggc aaataacttc gtataggata ctttatacga agttatgcta
     6901 gcgccaccat ggccaacttc acacctgtca atggcagctc gggcaatcag tccgtgcgcc
     6961 tggtcacgtc atcatcccac aatcgctatg agacggtgga aatggtcttc attgccacag
     7021 tgacaggctc cctgagcctg gtgactgtcg tgggcaacat cctggtgatg ctgtccatca
     7081 aggtcaacag gcagctgcag acagtcaaca actacttcct cttcagcctg gcgtgtgctg
     7141 atctcatcat aggcgccttc tccatgaacc tctacaccgt gtacatcatc aagggctact
     7201 ggcccctggg cgccgtggtc tgcgacctgt ggctggccct ggactgcgtg gtgagcaacg
     7261 cctccgtcat gaaccttctc atcatcagct ttgaccgcta cttctgcgtc accaagcctc
     7321 tcacctaccc tgcccggcgc accaccaaga tggcaggcct catgattgct gctgcctggg
     7381 tactgtcctt cgtgctctgg gcgcctgcca tcttgttctg gcagtttgtg gtgggtaagc
     7441 ggacggtgcc cgacaaccag tgcttcatcc agttcctgtc caacccagca gtgacctttg
     7501 gcacagccat tgctggcttc tacctgcctg tggtcatcat gacggtgctg tacatccaca
     7561 tctccctggc cagtcgcagc cgagtccaca agcaccggcc cgagggcccg aaggagaaga
     7621 aagccaagac gctggccttc ctcaagagcc cactaatgaa gcagagcgtc aagaagcccc
     7681 cgcccgggga ggccgcccgg gaggagctgc gcaatggcaa gctggaggag gcccccccgc
     7741 cagcgctgcc accgccaccg cg
//
