[The description below was written by a language model from this plasmid's Addgene catalogue record and the feature table of its GenBank file.]
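Description:
pAAV-EF1a-DIO-hM4D(Gi)-mCherry is an adeno-associated virus transfer plasmid for Cre-dependent expression of the inhibitory DREADD hM4D(Gi), an engineered form of the human M4 muscarinic receptor (CHRM4) that couples to Gi signalling. The specific DREADD mutations are not listed in the record, which refers to supplemental documents. The bacterial portion of the pAAV backbone carries a ColE1/pUC-type origin, an f1 origin and a beta-lactamase gene for ampicillin selection. The catalogue lists the plasmid as low copy and propagated in a recombination-deficient strain, which is a common choice for ITR-containing plasmids. Two AAV2 inverted terminal repeats flank the expression cassette and define the segment that is packaged into recombinant AAV particles when replication and capsid functions are supplied in trans.

Within the ITRs, the human EF-1-alpha promoter with its first intron drives a receptor coding sequence that carries an N-terminal HA tag and a C-terminal mCherry fusion, followed by a WPRE to enhance transcript stability and expression and an hGH polyadenylation signal. In the feature table the promoter is annotated on the strand opposite to mCherry, consistent with the DIO (double-floxed inverted orientation) design. The insert sits in antisense orientation between paired, mutually incompatible loxP and lox2272 sites. Cre recombinase inverts the cassette and then excises sites so that it locks in the sense orientation, restricting expression to Cre-positive cells. The table annotates mCherry and Kozak sequences but not the receptor coding region or HA tag, and the held sequence is about 10 bp shorter than the catalogue size. Constructs of this kind are typically used for chemogenetic silencing of genetically defined neurons, with mCherry marking the expressing cells.
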