Addgene plasmid #50461: pAAV-EF1a-DIO-hM4D(Gi)-mCherry
Purpose: Double floxed Gi-coupled hM4D DREADD fused with mCherry under the control of EF1a promoter
Depositing lab: Bryan Roth. Depositing organization: University of North Carolina at Chapel Hill.
Backbone
  Vector backbone: pAAV
  Backbone size w/o insert (bp): 4818
  Total vector size (bp): 7772
  Vector type: AAV
Growth in bacteria
  Bacterial resistance: Ampicillin, 100 μg/mL
  Growth temperature: 37°C
  Growth strain: Stbl3
  Copy number: Low Copy
Gene/Insert
  Gene/Insert name: hM4D(Gi)-mCherry
  Species: H. sapiens (human)
  Insert size (bp): 2175
  Mutation: See supplemental documents for DREADD mutations
  Entrez Gene: CHRM4 (a.k.a. HM4, M4R)
  Promoter: EF1a
  Tag / fusion protein: HA (N terminal on insert); mCherry (C terminal on insert)
  Cloning method: Restriction Enzyme; 5′ cloning site Asc I (not destroyed); 3′ cloning site Nhe I (not destroyed)
  Sequencing primers: 5′ TTTTTGAGTTTGGATCTTGG; 3′ GCATTAAAGCAGCGTATCCACATAGC
Terms and licenses: Academic/Nonprofit Terms; Industry Terms: Not Available to Industry
Depositor comments: These plasmids were generated as part of the Illuminating the Druggable Genome (IDG) program sponsored by the NIH Common Fund. The goal of this program is to identify, gather, and distribute information and resources for proteins that currently are not well-studied yet belong to commonly drug-targeted protein families: protein kinases, non-olfactory G-protein coupled receptors (GPCRs), and ion channels. The IDG program is designed to develop fundamental research tools for understudied proteins, elucidate their function, and disseminate the IDG-related resources and data to the greater scientific community.
How to cite: pAAV-EF1a-DIO-hM4D(Gi)-mCherry was a gift from Bryan Roth (Addgene plasmid # 50461 ; http://n2t.net/addgene:50461 ; RRID:Addgene_50461)
