>Addgene plasmid #50461 | pAAV-EF1a-DIO-hM4D(Gi)-mCherry | addgene partial sequence | sequence record 77697 | WPRE-R 5'-CATAGCGTAAAAGGAGCAACA-3'
TCTTTCACAAATTTTGTAATCCAGAGGTTGATTATCGATAAGCTTGATATCGAATTCATAACTTCGTATA
GCATACATTATACGAAGTTATTCTTTGCACCATTCTAAAGAATAACAGTGATAATTTCTGGGTTAAGGCA
AATAACTTCGTATAGGATACTTTATACGAAGTTATGCTAGCGCCACCATGGCCAACTTCACACCTGTCAA
TGGCAGCTCGGGCAATCAGTCCGTGCGCCTGGTCACGTCATCATCCCACAATCGCTATGAGACGGTGGAA
ATGGTCTTCATTGCCACAGTGACAGGCTCCCTGAGCCTGGTGACTGTCGTGGGCAACATCCTGGTGATGC
TGTCCATCAAGGTCAACAGGCAGCTGCAGACAGTCAACAACTACTTCCTCTTCAGCCTGGCGTGTGCTGA
TCTCATCATAGGCGCCTTCTCCATGAACCTCTACACCGTGTACATCATCAAGGGCTACTGGCCCCTGGGC
GCCGTGGTCTGCGACCTGTGGCTGGCCCTGGACTGCGTGGTGAGCAACGCCTCCGTCATGAACCTTCTCA
TCATCAGCTTTGACCGCTACTTCTGCGTCACCAAGCCTCTCACCTACCCTGCCCGGCGCACCACCAAGAT
GGCAGGCCTCATGATTGCTGCTGCCTGGGTACTGTCCTTCGTGCTCTGGGCGCCTGCCATCTTGTTCTGG
CAGTTTGTGGTGGGTAAGCGGACGGTGCCCGACAACCAGTGCTTCATCCAGTTCCTGTCCAACCCAGCAG
TGACCTTTGGCACAGCCATTGCTGGCTTCTACCTGCCTGTGGTCATCATGACGGTGCTGTACATCCACAT
CTCCCTGGCCAGTCGCAGCCGAGTCCACAAGCACCGGCCCGAGGGCCCGAAGGAGAAGAAAGCCAAGACG
CTGGCCTTCCTCAAGAGCCCACTAATGAAGCAGAGCGTCAAGAAGCCCC
