>Addgene plasmid #50461 | pAAV-EF1a-DIO-hM4D(Gi)-mCherry | addgene partial sequence | sequence record 77760 | EF1a-Fwd
GTCGTGAGGTACCGGATCCTCTAGAGTCGACTCCGGAATAACTTCGTATAGGATACTTTATACGAAGTTA
TGCAGAATGGTAGCTGGATTGTAGCTGCTATTAGCAATATGAAACCTCTTAATAACTTCGTATAGCATAC
ATTATACGAAGTTATGGCGCGCCTTACTTGTACAGCTCGTCCATGCCGCCGGTGGAGTGGCGGCCCTCGG
CGCGTTCGTACTGTTCCACGATGGTGTAGTCCTCGTTGTGGGAGGTGATGTCCAACTTGATGTTGACGTT
GTAGGCGCCGGGCAGCTGCACGGGCTTCTTGGCCTTGTAGGTGGTCTTGACCTCAGCGTCGTAGTGGCCG
CCGTCCTTCAGCTTCAGCCTCTGCTTGATCTCGCCCTTCAGGGCGCCGTCCTCGGGGTACATCCGCTCGG
AGGAGGCCTCCCAGCCCATGGTCTTCTTCTGCATTACGGGGCCGTCGGAGGGGAAGTTGGTGCCGCGCAG
CTTCACCTTGTAGATGAACTCGCCGTCCTGCAGGGAGGAGTCCTGGGTCACGGTCACCACGCCGCCGTCC
TCGAAGTTCATCACGCGCTCCCACTTGAAGCCCTCGGGGAAGGACAGCTTCAAGTAGTCGGGGATGTCGG
CGGGGTGCTTCACGTAGGCCTTGGAGCCGTACATGAACTGAGGGGACAGGATGTCCCAGGCGAAGGGCAG
GGGGCCACCCTTGGTCACCTTCAGCTTGGCGGTCTGGGTGCCCTCGTAGGGGCGGCCCTCGCCCTCGCCC
TCGATCTCGAACTCGTGGCCGTTCACGGAGCCCTCCATGTGCACCTTGAAGCGCATGAACTCCTTGATGA
TGGCCATGTTATCCTCCTCGCCCTTGCTCACCATGGTG
